Addgene plasmid #10883: pRK7
Purpose: (Empty Backbone)
Depositing lab: John Blenis. Depositing organization: Harvard Medical School.
Backbone
  Vector backbone: pRK7
  Backbone size (bp): 4708
  Vector type: Mammalian Expression
Growth in bacteria
  Bacterial resistance: Ampicillin, 100 μg/mL
  Growth temperature: 37°C
  Growth strain: DH5alpha
  Copy number: High Copy
Gene/Insert
  Gene/Insert name: None
  Cloning method: Restriction Enzyme
  Sequencing primers: 5′ SP6; 3′ SV40pA-R
Terms and licenses: Academic/Nonprofit Terms; Industry Terms: Not Available to Industry
Depositor comments: Vector origin unknown (not created by the Blenis lab).
How to cite: pRK7 was a gift from John Blenis (Addgene plasmid # 10883 ; http://n2t.net/addgene:10883 ; RRID:Addgene_10883)
