[The description below was written by a language model from this plasmid's Addgene catalogue record and pLannotate feature annotations shown in this document.]
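Description:
pRK7 is an empty mammalian expression backbone of 4,708 bp, supplied without an insert and intended to receive a gene of interest by restriction enzyme cloning. It is propagated in E. coli as a high-copy plasmid through a ColE1/pUC-type origin and selected with ampicillin via the β-lactamase gene under its own promoter. An f1 bacteriophage origin is also present, which in principle allows production of single-stranded DNA with helper phage. The depositor notes that the vector's origin is unknown and that it was not built in the depositing lab.

The expression cassette begins with the human cytomegalovirus immediate early enhancer and promoter, followed by a short annotated fragment of CMV intron A, an SP6 promoter, a fragment of the pUC18/19 multiple cloning site and the SV40 polyadenylation signal. A cDNA placed in the polylinker would therefore be transcribed strongly from CMV in transfected mammalian cells and terminated at the SV40 poly(A) signal, while the SP6 promoter permits in vitro transcription and serves as the 5′ sequencing primer site, with the SV40 poly(A) region used for the 3′ primer. A small partial match to a mouse immunoglobulin heavy chain signal sequence is annotated just upstream of the polylinker; the record does not indicate that it functions as a secretion signal. Downstream lies an SV40 enhancer/early promoter region, which does not drive any annotated mammalian selection marker, so the record supports transient expression rather than drug selection in mammalian cells. The remaining annotations (fragments of lacZα, lacI, rop and bom, plus the lac promoter, operator and CAP site) appear to be remnants of the pUC/pBR322-derived cloning backbone.
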