Features (pLannotate 1.2.2; 19 found; start..end, strand, type, name):
     14..393     +  enhancer       CMV enhancer: human cytomegalovirus immediate early enhancer
    394..597     +  promoter       CMV promoter: human cytomegalovirus (CMV) immediate early promoter
    733..776     +  intron         CMV intron (fragment): modified intron A from human cytomegalovirus
    828..846     +  promoter       SP6 promoter: promoter for bacteriophage SP6 RNA polymerase
    850..887     +  CDS            IgH signal sequence (fragment): signal sequence from the mouse immunoglobulin heavy chain variable region
    918..946     -  misc_feature   MCS (fragment): pUC18/19 multiple cloning site
    973..1107    +  polyA_signal   SV40 poly(A) signal: SV40 polyadenylation signal
   1180..1537    +  promoter       SV40 promoter: SV40 enhancer and early promoter
   1556..1710    +  CDS            lacZα (fragment): LacZα fragment of β-galactosidase; lacZ fragment
   1716..1767    -  misc_feature   bom (fragment): basis of mobility region from pBR322
   1786..2241    +  rep_origin     f1 ori (sequence partly withheld): f1 bacteriophage origin of replication; arrow indicates direction of (+) strand synthesis
   2428..2467    -  CDS            rop (fragment): Rop protein, which maintains plasmids at low copy number; rop
   2573..2677    +  promoter       AmpR promoter: bla
   2678..3538    +  CDS            AmpR: β-lactamase; bla; confers resistance to ampicillin, carbenicillin, and related antibiotics
   3709..4297    +  rep_origin     ori: high-copy-number ColE1/pMB1/pBR322/pUC origin of replication
   4480..4572    +  CDS            lacI (fragment): lac repressor; lacI; The lac repressor binds to the lac operator to inhibit transcription in E. coli. This inhibition can be relieved by adding lactose or isopropyl-β-D-thiogalactopyranoside (IPTG).
   4585..4606    +  protein_bind   CAP binding site: CAP binding activates transcription in the presence of cAMP. E. coli catabolite activator protein
   4621..4651    +  promoter       lac promoter: promoter for the E. coli lac operon
   4659..4675    +  protein_bind   lac operator: The lac repressor binds to the lac operator to inhibit transcription in E. coli. This inhibition can be relieved by adding lactose or isopropyl-β-D-thiogalactopyranoside (IPTG). lac repressor encoded by lacI
>Addgene plasmid #10883 | pRK7 | depositor full sequence | sequence record 6809 | Author sequence
TTCGAGCTCGCCCGACATTGATTATTGACTAGTTATTAATAGTAATCAATTACGGGGTCATTAGTTCATA
GCCCATATATGGAGTTCCGCGTTACATAACTTACGGTAAATGGCCCGCCTGGCTGACCGCCCAACGACCC
CCGCCCATTGACGTCAATAATGACGTATGTTCCCATAGTAACGCCAATAGGGACTTTCCATTGACGTCAA
TGGGTGGAGTATTTACGGTAAACTGCCCACTTGGCAGTACATCAAGTGTATCATATGCCAAGTACGCCCC
CTATTGACGTCAATGACGGTAAATGGCCCGCCTGGCATTATGCCCAGTACATGACCTTATGGGACTTTCC
TACTTGGCAGTACATCTACGTATTAGTCATCGCTATTACCATGGTGATGCGGTTTTGGCAGTACATCAAT
GGGCGTGGATAGCGGTTTGACTCACGGGGATTTCCAAGTCTCCACCCCATTGACGTCAATGGGAGTTTGT
TTTGGCACCAAAATCAACGGGACTTTCCAAAATGTCGTAACAACTCCGCCCCATTGACGCAAATGGGCGG
TAGGCGTGTACGGTGGGAGGTCTATATAAGCAGAGCTCGTTTAGTGAACCGTCAGATCGCCTGGAGACGC
CATCCACGCTGTTTTGACCTCCATAGAAGACACCGGGACCGATCCAGCCTCCGCGGCCGGGAACGGTGCA
TTGGAACGCGGATTCCCCGTGCCAAGAGTGACGTAAGTACCGCCTATAGAGTCTATAGGCCCACCCCCTT
GGCTTCGTTAGAACGCGGCTACAATTAATACATAACCTTATGTATCATACACATACGATTTAGGTGACAC
TATAGAATAACATCCACTTTGCCTTTCTCTCCACAGGTGTCCACTCCCAGGTCCAACTGCACCTCGGTTC
TAAGCTTCTGCAGGTCGACTCTAGAGGATCCCCGGGGAATTCAATCGATGGCCGCCATGGCCAACTTGTT
TATTGCAGCTTATAATGGTTACAAATAAAGCAATAGCATCACAAATTTCACAAATAAAGCATTTTTTTCA
CTGCATTCTAGTTGTGGTTTGTCCAAACTCATCAATGTATCTTATCATGTCTGGATCGATCGGGAATTAA
TTCGGCGCAGCACCATGGCCTGAAATAACCTCTGAAAGAGGAACTTGGTTAGGTACCTTCTGAGGCGGAA
AGAACCAGCTGTGGAATGTGTGTCAGTTAGGGTGTGGAAAGTCCCCAGGCTCCCCAGCAGGCAGAAGTAT
GCAAAGCATGCATCTCAATTAGTCAGCAACCAGGTGTGGAAAGTCCCCAGGCTCCCCAGCAGGCAGAAGT
ATGCAAAGCATGCATCTCAATTAGTCAGCAACCATAGTCCCGCCCCTAACTCCGCCCATCCCGCCCCTAA
CTCCGCCCAGTTCCGCCCATTCTCCGCCCCATGGCTGACTAATTTTTTTTATTTATGCAGAGGCCGAGGC
CGCCTCGGCCTGTGAGCTATTCCAGAAGTAGTGAGGAGGCTTTTTTGGAGGCCTAGGCTTTTGCAAAAAG
CTGTTAACAGCTTGGCACTGGCCGTCGTTTTACAACGTCGTGACTGGGAAAACCCTGGCGTTACCCAACT
TAATCGCCTTGCAGCACATCCCCCCTTCGCCACCTGGCGTAATAGCGAAGAGGCCCGCACCGATCGCCCT
TCCCAACAGTTGCGTAGCCTGAATGGCGAATGGCGCCTGATGCGGTATTTTCTCCTTACGCATCTGTGCG
GTATTTCACACCGCATACGTCAAAGCAACCATAGTACGCGCCCTGTACG
[110 nt withheld, positions 1800-1909]
C
[141 nt withheld, positions 1911-2051]
CCTTTGACGTTGGAGTCCACGTTCTTT
[37 nt withheld, positions 2079-2115]
ACCCTATCTCGGGCTATTCTTTTGATTTATAAGGGATTTTGCCGATTTCGGCCTATTGGTTAAAAAATGA
GCTGATTTAACAAAAATTTAACGCGAATTTTAACAAAATATTAACGTTTACAATTTTATGGTGCACTCTC
AGTACAATCTGCTCTGATGCCGCATAGTTAAGCCAACTCCGCTATCGCTACGTGACTGGGTCATGGCTGC
GCCCCGACACCCGCCAACACCCGCTGACGCGCCCTGACGGGCTTGTCTGCTCCCGGCATCCGCTTACAGA
CAAGCTGTGACCGTCTCCGGGAGCTGCATGTGTCAGAGGTTTTCACCGTCATCACCGAAACGCGCGAGGC
AGTATTCTTGAAGACGAAAGGGCCTCGTGATACGCCTATTTTTATAGGTTAATGTCATGATAATAATGGT
TTCTTAGACGTCAGGTGGCACTTTTCGGGGAAATGTGCGCGGAACCCCTATTTGTTTATTTTTCTAAATA
CATTCAAATATGTATCCGCTCATGAGACAATAACCCTGATAAATGCTTCAATAATATTGAAAAAGGAAGA
GTATGAGTATTCAACATTTCCGTGTCGCCCTTATTCCCTTTTTTGCGGCATTTTGCCTTCCTGTTTTTGC
TCACCCAGAAACGCTGGTGAAAGTAAAAGATGCTGAAGATCAGTTGGGTGCACGAGTGGGTTACATGGAA
CTGGATCTCAACAGCGGTAAGATCCTTGAGAGTTTTCGCCCCGAAGAACGTTTTCCAATGATGAGCACTT
TTAAAGTTCTGCTATGTGGCGCGGTATTATCCCGTGATGACGCCGGGCAAGAGCAACTCGGTCGCCGCAT
ACACTATTCTCAGAATGACTTGGTTGAGTACTCACCAGCCACAGAAAAGCATCTTACGGATGGCATGACA
GTAAGAGAATTATGCAGTGCTGCCATAACCATGAGTGATAACACTGCGGCCAACTTACTTCTGACAACGA
TCGGAGGACCGAAGGAGCTAACCGCTTTTTTGCACAACATGGGGGATCATGTAACTCGCCTTGATCGTTG
GGAACCGGAGCTGAATGAAGCCATACCAAACGACGAGCGTGACACCACGATGCCAGCAGCAATGGCAACA
ACGTTGCGCAAACTATTAACTGGCGAACTACTTACTCTAGCTTCCCGGCAACAATTAATAGACTGGATGG
AGGCGGATAAAGTTGCAGGACCACTTCTGCGCTCGGCCCTTCCGGCTGGCTGGTTTATTGCTGATAAATC
TGGAGCCGGTGAGCGTGGGTCTCGCGGTATCATTGCAGCACTGGGGCCAGATGGTAAGCCCTCCCGTATC
GTAGTTATCTACACGACGGGGAGTCAGGCAACTATGGATGAACGAAATAGACAGATCGCTGAGATAGGTG
CCTCACTGATTAAGCATTGGTAACTGTCAGACCAAGTTTACTCATATATACTTTAGATTGATTTAAAACT
TCATTTTTAATTTAAAAGGATCTAGGTGAAGATCCTTTTTGATAATCTCATGACCAAAATCCCTTAACGT
GAGTTTTCGTTCCACTGAGCGTCAGACCCCGTAGAAAAGATCAAAGGATCTTCTTGAGATCCTTTTTTTC
TGCGCGTAATCTGCTGCTTGCAAACAAAAAAACCACCGCTACCAGCGGTGGTTTGTTTGCCGGATCAAGA
GCTACCAACTCTTTTTCCGAAGGTAACTGGCTTCAGCAGAGCGCAGATACCAAATACTGTCCTTCTAGTG
TAGCCGTAGTTAGGCCACCACTTCAAGAACTCTGTAGCACCGCCTACATACCTCGCTCTGCTAATCCTGT
TACCAGTGGCTGCTGCCAGTGGCGATAAGTCGTGTCTTACCGGGTTGGACTCAAGACGATAGTTACCGGA
TAAGGCGCAGCGGTCGGGCTGAACGGGGGGTTCGTGCACACAGCCCAGCTTGGAGCGAACGACCTACACC
GAACTGAGATACCTACAGCGTGAGCATTGAGAAAGCGCCACGCTTCCCGAAGGGAGAAAGGCGGACAGGT
ATCCGGTAAGCGGCAGGGTCGGAACAGGAGAGCGCACGAGGGAGCTTCCAGGGGGAAACGCCTGGTATCT
TTATAGTCCTGTCGGGTTTCGCCACCTCTGACTTGAGCGTCGATTTTTGTGATGCTCGTCAGGGGGGCGG
AGCCTATGGAAAAACGCCAGCAACGCGGCCTTTTTACGGTTCCTGGCCTTTTGGTGGCCTTTTGCTCACA
TGTTCTTTCCTGCGTTATCCCCTGATTCTGTGGATAACCGTATTACCGCCTTTGAGTGAGCTGATACCGC
TCGCCGCAGCCGAACGACCGAGCGCAGCGAGTCAGTGAGCGAGGAAGCGGAAGAGCGCCCAATACGCAAA
CCGCCTCTCCCCGCGCGTTGGCCGATTCATTAATCCAGCTGGCACGACAGGTTTCCCGACTGGAAAGCGG
GCAGTGAGCGCAACGCAATTAATGTGAGTTACCTCACTCATTAGGCACCCCAGGCTTTACACTTTATGCT
TCCGGCTCGTATGTTGTGTGGAATTGTGAGCGGATAACAATTTCACACAGGAAACAGCTATGACCATGAT
TAC
