>Addgene plasmid #10883 | pRK7 | addgene partial sequence | sequence record 17863 | SP6 5'-ATTTAGGTGACACTATAG-3'
CTGCACCTCGGTTCTAAGCTTCTGCAGGTCGACTCTAGAGGATCCCCGGGGAATTCAATCGATGGCCGCC
ATGGCCCAACTTGTTTATTGCAGCTTATAATGGTTACAAATAAAGCAATAGCATCACAAATTTCACAAAT
AAAGCATTTTTTTCACTGCATTCTAGTTGTGGTTTGTCCAAACTCATCAATGTATCTTATCATGTCTGGA
TCGGGAATTAATTCGGCGCAGCACCATGGCCTGAAATAACCTCTGAAAGAGGAACTTGGTTAGGTACCTT
CTGAGGCGGAAAGAACCAGCTGTGGAATGTGTGTCAGTTAGGGTGTGGAAAGTCCCCAGGCTCCCCAGCA
GGCAGAAGTATGCAAAGCATGCATCTCAATTAGTCAGCAACCAGGTGTGGAAAGTCCCCAGGCTCCCCAG
CAGGCAGAAGTATGCAAAGCATGCATCTCAATTAGTCAGCAACCATAGTCCCGCCCCTAACTCCGCCCAT
CCCGCCCCTAACTCCGCCCAGTTCCGCCCATTCTCCGCCCCATGGCTGACTAATTTTTTTTATTTATGCA
GAGGCCGAGGCCGCCTCGGCCTCTGAGCTATTCCAGAAGTAGTGAGGAGGCTTTTTTGGAGGCCTAGGCT
TTTGCAAAAAGCTGTTAACAGCTTGGCACTGGCCGTCGTTTTACAACGTCGTGACTGGGAAAACCCTGGC
GTTACCCAACTTAATCGCCTTGCAGCACATC
